>Addgene plasmid #14963 | CS2 Flag-Smad3 (EPSM) | addgene partial sequence | sequence record 21538 | SP6 5'-ATTTAGGTGACACTATAG-3'
ATCGATTCGAATTCCCATGGACTACAAGGACGACGATGACAAGTCGTCCATCCTGCCTTTCACTCCCCCG
ATCGTGAAGCGCCTGCTGGGCTGGAAGAAGGGCGAGCAGAACGGGCAGGAGGAGAAATGGTGCGAGAAGG
CGGTCAAGAGCCTGGTCAAGAAACTCAAGAAGACGGGGCAGCTGGACGAGCTGGAGAAGGCCATCACCAC
GCAGAACGTCAACACCAAGTGCATCACCATCCCCAGGTCCCTGGATGGCCGGTTGCAGGTGTCCCATCGG
AAGGGGCTCCCTCATGTCATCTACTGCCGCCTGTGGCGATGGCCAGACCTGCACAGCCACCACGAGCTGC
GGGCCATGGAGCTGTGTGAGTTCGCCTTCAATATGAAGAAGGACGAGGTCTGCGTGAATCCCTACCACTA
CCAGAGAGTAGAGACACCAGTTCTACCTCCTGTGTTGGTGCCACGCCACACAGAGATCCCGGCCGAGTTC
CCCCCACTGGACGACTACAGCCATTCCATCCCCGAAAACACTAACTTCCCCGCAGGCATCGAGCCCCAGA
GCAATATTCCAGAGGTCCCTCCCCCTGGCTACCTGAGTGAAGATGGAGAAACCAGTGACCACCAGATGAA
CCACAGCATGGACGCAGGTGCTCCAAACCTAGCCCCGAATCCGATGGCCCCAGCACATAATAACTTGGAC
CTGCAGCCAGTTACCTACTGCGAGCCGGCCTTCTGGTGCT
