[The description below was written by a language model from this plasmid's Addgene catalogue record.]
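Description:
CS2 Flag-Smad3 (EPSM) is an expression plasmid built on the pCS2 backbone (about 4.1 kb without insert), a multipurpose vector listed for use in Xenopus, zebrafish, avian and mammalian systems. It is maintained as a high-copy plasmid in E. coli under ampicillin selection. The record does not list the promoter or other regulatory elements, and no feature table is provided. pCS2-family vectors generally drive expression from a strong CMV-derived promoter and carry an upstream SP6 promoter for in vitro synthesis of mRNA. This is consistent with SP6 being given as the 5′ sequencing primer, but the record itself does not confirm the arrangement.

The payload is an approximately 1.3 kb human SMAD3 coding sequence cloned between EcoRI and XbaI sites, both of which are retained, with an N-terminal Flag epitope tag for detection or immunoprecipitation. The "EPSM" variant carries four substitutions in the Smad3 linker region: T178V, S203A, S207A and S212A. These replace one threonine-proline site and three serine-proline sites with residues that cannot be phosphorylated. The depositor notes that the changes correspond to residues 179, 204, 208 and 213 in the numbering of the native protein.

The associated publication concerns repression of TGF-beta/Smad signalling by oncogenic Ras. In that context, the construct serves as a linker phosphorylation-deficient Smad3 for comparison with the wild-type protein, allowing tests of how linker phosphorylation affects Smad3 activity and TGF-beta responses in transfected cells or injected embryos.
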