Addgene plasmid #14963: CS2 Flag-Smad3 (EPSM)
Depositing lab: Joan Massague. Depositing organization: Memorial Sloan-Kettering Cancer Center. Publication: A mechanism of repression of TGFbeta/ Smad signaling by oncogenic Ras. Kretzschmar M, Doody J, Timokhina I, Massague J. Genes Dev. 1999 Apr 1. 13(7):804-16. 10.1101/gad.13.7.804 PubMed 10197981.
Backbone
  Vector backbone: pCS2
  Backbone size w/o insert (bp): 4100
  Vector type: xenopus/mammalian/avian/zebrafish
Growth in bacteria
  Bacterial resistance: Ampicillin, 100 μg/mL
  Growth temperature: 37°C
  Growth strain: DH5alpha
  Copy number: High Copy
Gene/Insert
  Gene/Insert name: Smad3 (EPSM) (alt name: Smad3)
  Species: H. sapiens (human)
  Insert size (bp): 1300
  Mutation: T178V, S203A, S207A, S212A
  Entrez Gene: SMAD3 (a.k.a. HSPC193, HsT17436, JV15-2, LDS1C, LDS3, MADH3, hMAD-3, hSMAD3, mad3)
  Tag / fusion protein: Flag (N terminal on insert)
  Cloning method: Restriction Enzyme; 5′ cloning site EcoRI (not destroyed); 3′ cloning site XbaI (not destroyed)
  Sequencing primers: 5′ SP6; 3′ EBV rev
Terms and licenses: Academic/Nonprofit Terms; Industry Terms: Not Available to Industry
Depositor comments: 3SP and 1TP sites in the linker are mutated to alanine or valine (T-DV). See author's map for more information. Please note that the mutations correspond to residues 179, 204, 208, and 213 of the native Smad3 protein.
How to cite: CS2 Flag-Smad3 (EPSM) was a gift from Joan Massague (Addgene plasmid # 14963 ; http://n2t.net/addgene:14963 ; RRID:Addgene_14963)
